Addgene plasmid #246842: ARL13B-(C8C9- SS)-GFP
Purpose: Express Arl13B (resistance to sgRNA), tagged with GFP, with C8C9-SS mutation
Depositing lab: Lei Lu. Depositing organization: Nanyang Technological University (NTU). Publication: Knocking out ARL13B completely abolishes primary ciliogenesis in cell lines. Mahajan D, Chia HM, Lu L. Sci Rep. 2025 Jul 24;15(1):26980. doi: 10.1038/s41598-025-11124-5. PubMed 40707593.
Backbone
  Vector backbone: pLVX-puro
  Backbone manufacturer: Clontech
  Backbone size w/o insert (bp): 8102
  Total vector size (bp): 10062
  Vector type: Mammalian Expression, Lentiviral
  Selectable markers: Puromycin
Growth in bacteria
  Bacterial resistance: Ampicillin, 100 μg/mL
  Growth temperature: 37°C
  Growth strain: NEB Stable
  Copy number: Unknown
Gene/Insert
  Gene/Insert name: Arl13B
  Species: H. sapiens (human)
  Insert size (bp): 2008
  Mutation: changed Cysteine 8 and 9 to Serine
  Entrez Gene: ARL13B (a.k.a. ARL2L1, JBTS8)
  Tag / fusion protein: GFP (C terminal on insert)
Terms and licenses: Academic/Nonprofit Terms; Industry Terms: Not Available to Industry
How to cite: ARL13B-(C8C9- SS)-GFP was a gift from Lei Lu (Addgene plasmid # 246842 ; http://n2t.net/addgene:246842 ; RRID:Addgene_246842)
