[The description below was written by a language model from this plasmid's Addgene catalogue record and pLannotate feature annotations shown in this document.]
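Description:
ARL13B-(C8C9- SS)-GFP is an HIV-1-based lentiviral mammalian expression plasmid built on the pLVX-puro backbone. It is propagated in E. coli through a high-copy ColE1/pUC-type origin with ampicillin selection (AmpR). The catalogue lists a total size of about 10.06 kb, and the sequenced record is slightly shorter at 10,024 nt. The viral portion carries the elements needed for packaging and transduction. HIV-1 LTR sequences flank the transfer cassette, with the Ψ packaging signal and a partial gag region. The RRE provides Rev-dependent nuclear export of the genomic RNA, and the cPPT/CTS aids nuclear import. A WPRE upstream of the 3' LTR enhances transcript stability and expression. The annotated nef fragments appear to be LTR-adjacent remnants of the viral sequence rather than functional genes.

The payload is human ARL13B, a cilium-localised small GTPase-like protein, driven by the CMV enhancer/promoter and fused at its C-terminus to EGFP. Cysteines 8 and 9 are changed to serine. The record does not state why; in the literature these N-terminal cysteines are described as palmitoylation sites. The coding sequence is also described as resistant to an sgRNA, which suggests it is meant for re-expression in CRISPR-edited ARL13B knockout cells without being cut itself. The record does not give the specific resistance changes. Downstream, a mouse PGK promoter drives puromycin N-acetyltransferase, which allows selection of stably transduced cells. The associated study concerns the requirement for ARL13B in primary ciliogenesis. This fits use of the construct in rescue and localisation experiments comparing the mutant with wild-type protein by GFP fluorescence.
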