Features (pLannotate 1.2.2; 25 found; start..end, strand, type, name):
    376..633     +  LTR            5' LTR (truncated): truncated 5' long terminal repeat (LTR) from HIV-1
    680..805     +  misc_feature   HIV-1 Ψ: packaging signal of human immunodeficiency virus type 1
    789..1127    +  CDS            HIV-1 gag (fragment): gag protein from human immunodeficiency virus 1; gag
   1302..1535    +  misc_feature   RRE: The Rev response element (RRE) of HIV-1 allows for Rev-dependent mRNA export from the nucleus to the cytoplasm.
   1912..2012    +  CDS            Rev (fragment): human immunodeficiency virus 1 (HIV-1) Rev protein; rev; enhances nuclear export of unspliced and incompletely spliced viral mRNAs
   2027..2142    +  misc_feature   cPPT/CTS: central polypurine tract and central termination sequence of HIV-1 (lacking the first T)
   2200..2503    +  enhancer       CMV enhancer: human cytomegalovirus immediate early enhancer
   2504..2707    +  promoter       CMV promoter: human cytomegalovirus (CMV) immediate early promoter
   2792..2819    +  misc_feature   MCS (fragment): multiple cloning site
   2820..4103    +  CDS            ARL13B: AR13B_HUMAN - Also known as ARL2L1. Experimental evidence at protein level: Swiss-Prot protein existence level 1. Cilium-specific protein required to control the microtubule- based, ciliary axoneme structure. May act by maintaining the association between IFT subcomplexes A and B. Binds GTP but is not able to hydrolyze it; the GTPase activity remains unclear. Required to pattern the neural tube. Involved in cerebral cortex development: required for the initial formation of a polarized radial glial scaffold, the first step in the construction of the cerebral cortex, by regulating ciliary signal
   4125..4841    +  CDS            EGFP: EGFP is a basic (constitutively fluorescent) green fluorescent protein published in 1996, derived from Aequorea victoria. It is reported to be a rapidly-maturing weak dimer with moderate acid sensitivity.
   4858..5357    +  promoter       PGK promoter: mouse phosphoglycerate kinase 1 promoter
   5378..5977    +  CDS            PuroR: puromycin N-acetyltransferase; pac from Streptomyces alboniger; confers resistance to puromycin
   5991..6579    +  misc_feature   WPRE: woodchuck hepatitis virus posttranscriptional regulatory element
   6596..7114    +  CDS            nef (fragment): NEF_HV1BR - Experimental evidence at protein level: Swiss-Prot protein existence level 1. Extracellular Nef protein targets CD4(+) T-lymphocytes for apoptosis by interacting with CXCR4 surface receptors (PubMed:14990729). From Human immunodeficiency virus type 1 group M subtype B (isolate BRU/LAI) (HIV-1).
   7162..7419    +  LTR            5' LTR (truncated): truncated 5' long terminal repeat (LTR) from HIV-1
   7572..7588    -  protein_bind   lac operator: The lac repressor binds to the lac operator to inhibit transcription in E. coli. This inhibition can be relieved by adding lactose or isopropyl-β-D-thiogalactopyranoside (IPTG). lac repressor encoded by lacI
   7596..7626    -  promoter       lac promoter: promoter for the E. coli lac operon
   7641..7662    -  protein_bind   CAP binding site: CAP binding activates transcription in the presence of cAMP. E. coli catabolite activator protein
   7675..7767    -  CDS            lacI (fragment): lac repressor; lacI; The lac repressor binds to the lac operator to inhibit transcription in E. coli. This inhibition can be relieved by adding lactose or isopropyl-β-D-thiogalactopyranoside (IPTG).
   7950..8538    -  rep_origin     ori: high-copy-number ColE1/pMB1/pBR322/pUC origin of replication
   8709..9569    -  CDS            AmpR: β-lactamase; bla; confers resistance to ampicillin, carbenicillin, and related antibiotics
   9570..9674    -  promoter       AmpR promoter: bla
   9722..9856    +  polyA_signal   SV40 poly(A) signal: SV40 polyadenylation signal
  10023..328     +  CDS            nef (fragment) (across the origin): NEF_HV1BR - Experimental evidence at protein level: Swiss-Prot protein existence level 1. Extracellular Nef protein targets CD4(+) T-lymphocytes for apoptosis by interacting with CXCR4 surface receptors (PubMed:14990729). From Human immunodeficiency virus type 1 group M subtype B (isolate BRU/LAI) (HIV-1).
>Addgene plasmid #246842 | ARL13B-(C8C9- SS)-GFP | addgene full sequence | sequence record 494664 | Addgene NGS Result
GGAAGGGCTAATTCACTCCCAAAGAAGACAAGATATCCTTGATCTGTGGATCTACCACACACAAGGCTAC
TTCCCTGATTAGCAGAACTACACACCAGGGCCAGGGGTCAGATATCCACTGACCTTTGGATGGTGCTACA
AGCTAGTACCAGTTGAGCCAGATAAGGTAGAAGAGGCCAATAAAGGAGAGAACACCAGCTTGTTACACCC
TGTGAGCCTGCATGGGATGGATGACCCGGAGAGAGAAGTGTTAGAGTGGAGGTTTGACAGCCGCCTAGCA
TTTCATCACGTGGCCCGAGAGCTGCATCCGGAGTACTTCAAGAACTGCTGATATCGAGCTTGCTACAAGG
GACTTTCCGCTGGGGACTTTCCAGGGAGGCGTGGCCTGGGCGGGACTGGGGAGTGGCGAGCCCTCAGATC
CTGCATATAAGCAGCTGCTTTTTGCCTGTACTGGGTCTCTCTGGTTAGACCAGATCTGAGCCTGGGAGCT
CTCTGGCTAACTAGGGAACCCACTGCTTAAGCCTCAATAAAGCTTGCCTTGAGTGCTTCAAGTAGTGTGT
GCCCGTCTGTTGTGTGACTCTGGTAACTAGAGATCCCTCAGACCCTTTTAGTCAGTGTGGAAAATCTCTA
GCAGTGGCGCCCGAACAGGGACTTGAAAGCGAAAGGGAAACCAGAGGAGCTCTCTCGACGCAGGACTCGG
CTTGCTGAAGCGCGCACGGCAAGAGGCGAGGGGCGGCGACTGGTGAGTACGCCAAAAATTTTGACTAGCG
GAGGCTAGAAGGAGAGAGATGGGTGCGAGAGCGTCAGTATTAAGCGGGGGAGAATTAGATCGCGATGGGA
AAAAATTCGGTTAAGGCCAGGGGGAAAGAAAAAATATAAATTAAAACATATAGTATGGGCAAGCAGGGAG
CTAGAACGATTCGCAGTTAATCCTGGCCTGTTAGAAACATCAGAAGGCTGTAGACAAATACTGGGACAGC
TACAACCATCCCTTCAGACAGGATCAGAAGAACTTAGATCATTATATAATACAGTAGCAACCCTCTATTG
TGTGCATCAAAGGATAGAGATAAAAGACACCAAGGAAGCTTTAGACAAGATAGAGGAAGAGCAAAACAAA
AGTAAGACCACCGCACAGCAAGCGGCCGGCCGCTGATCTTCAGACCTGGAGGAGGAGATATGAGGGACAA
TTGGAGAAGTGAATTATATAAATATAAAGTAGTAAAAATTGAACCATTAGGAGTAGCACCCACCAAGGCA
AAGAGAAGAGTGGTGCAGAGAGAAAAAAGAGCAGTGGGAATAGGAGCTTTGTTCCTTGGGTTCTTGGGAG
CAGCAGGAAGCACTATGGGCGCAGCGTCAATGACGCTGACGGTACAGGCCAGACAATTATTGTCTGGTAT
AGTGCAGCAGCAGAACAATTTGCTGAGGGCTATTGAGGCGCAACAGCATCTGTTGCAACTCACAGTCTGG
GGCATCAAGCAGCTCCAGGCAAGAATCCTGGCTGTGGAAAGATACCTAAAGGATCAACAGCTCCTGGGGA
TTTGGGGTTGCTCTGGAAAACTCATTTGCACCACTGCTGTGCCTTGGAATGCTAGTTGGAGTAATAAATC
TCTGGAACAGATTTGGAATCACACGACCTGGATGGAGTGGGACAGAGAAATTAACAATTACACAAGCTTA
ATACACTCCTTAATTGAAGAATCGCAAAACCAGCAAGAAAAGAATGAACAAGAATTATTGGAATTAGATA
AATGGGCAAGTTTGTGGAATTGGTTTAACATAACAAATTGGCTGTGGTATATAAAATTATTCATAATGAT
AGTAGGAGGCTTGGTAGGTTTAAGAATAGTTTTTGCTGTACTTTCTATAGTGAATAGAGTTAGGCAGGGA
TATTCACCATTATCGTTTCAGACCCACCTCCCAACCCCGAGGGGACCCGACAGGCCCGAAGGAATAGAAG
AAGAAGGTGGAGAGAGAGACAGAGACAGATCCATTCGATTAGTGAACGGATCTCGACGGTATCGCCTTTA
AAAGAAAAGGGGGGATTGGGGGGTACAGTGCAGGGGAAAGAATAGTAGACATAATAGCAACAGACATACA
AACTAAAGAATTACAAAAACAAATTACAAAAATTCAAAATTTTCGGGTTTATTACAGGGACAGCAGAGAT
CCAGTTTATCGATAAGCTTGGGAGTTCCGCGTTACATAACTTACGGTAAATGGCCCGCCTGGCTGACCGC
CCAACGACCCCCGCCCATTGACGTCAATAATGACGTATGTTCCCATAGTAACGCCAATAGGGACTTTCCA
TTGACGTCAATGGGTGGAGTATTTACGGTAAACTGCCCACTTGGCAGTACATCAAGTGTATCATATGCCA
AGTACGCCCCCTATTGACGTCAATGACGGTAAATGGCCCGCCTGGCATTATGCCCAGTACATGACCTTAT
GGGACTTTCCTACTTGGCAGTACATCTACGTATTAGTCATCGCTATTACCATGGTGATGCGGTTTTGGCA
GTACATCAATGGGCGTGGATAGCGGTTTGACTCACGGGGATTTCCAAGTCTCCACCCCATTGACGTCAAT
GGGAGTTTGTTTTGGCACCAAAATCAACGGGACTTTCCAAAATGTCGTAACAACTCCGCCCCATTGACGC
AAATGGGCGGTAGGCGTGTACGGTGGGAGGTCTATATAAGCAGAGCTCGTTTAGTGAACCGTCAGATCGC
CTGGAGACGCCATCCACGCTGTTTTGACCTCCATAGAAGACACCGACTCTACTAGAGGATCGCTAGCGCT
ACCGGACTCAGATCTCGAGATGTTCAGTCTCATGGCAAGCAGTAGCGGATGGTTTAAACGCTGGCGGGAG
CCTGTTAGAAAGGTGACTCTTTTGATGGTGGGACTTGATAATGCTGGTAAAACCGCAACAGCAAAGGGAA
TCCAAGGAGAATACCCTGAGGACGTGGCGCCAACCGTCGGATTTTCAAAAATTAACCTTAGACAGGGAAA
GTTTGAAGTCACCATCTTTGACTTGGGAGGTGGAATAAGAATTCGGGGAATCTGGAAGAATTACTATGCT
GAATCCTATGGGGTAATATTTGTTGTGGATTCCAGTGATGAAGAGAGAATGGAAGAGACAAAAGAGGCTA
TGTCAGAAATGCTAAGACATCCTCGTATCAGTGGGAAACCCATATTGGTGTTGGCAAATAAACAAGATAA
AGAAGGAGCTTCAGGAGAAGCTGATGTCATTGAATGTCTATCTCTGGAAAAATTGGTCAATGAGCACAAG
TGCCTGTGTCAGATAGAACCATGCTCCGCCATTTCCGGCTATGGAAAGAAAATTGACGAGTCCATTAAAA
AAGGCCTTTATTGGCTGCTACATGTTATTGCAAGAGACTTTGATGCCTTAAATGAACGCATCCAAAAAGA
GACAACAGAGCAGCGTGCTCTTGAGGAACAAGAGAAACAAGAAAGAGCTGAACGAGTGCGAAAATTACGA
GAAGAAAGAAAACAAAATGAACAGGAGCAGGCTGAACTCGATGGAACCAGTGGTCTGGCTGAGTTGGACC
CAGAACCAACGAATCCTTTCCAGCCAATAGCATCTGTAATCATTGAGAACGAAGGAAAACTTGAAAGAGA
GAAAAAAAACCAAAAAATGGAGAAAGACAGTGATGGCTGCCACCTGAAACATAAAATGGAGCATGAGCAA
ATAGAGACACAAGGCCAGGTTAATCACAATGGCCAAAAAAATAATGAATTTGGACTAGTAGAAAATTATA
AGGAGGCATTAACACAGCAGTTAAAGAATGAAGATGAGACAGACCGGCCATCATTGGAATCAGCTAATGG
TAAAAAGAAAACTAAGAAACTAAGAATGAAAAGGAACCACCGGGTAGAACCACTTAATATAGATGACTGT
GCTCCTGAGAGTCCAACGCCACCCCCACCCCCTCCTCCTGTTGGCTGGGGAACCCCTAAAGTCACTAGAC
TTCCAAAACTTGAGCCTCTTGGTGAAACACATCATAATGATTTCTATAGGAAGCCGCTGCCTCCCCTGGC
TGTGCCACAGCGACCTAACAGTGATGCTCATGATGTGATCTCAGCGGCCGCTGAACGCGGATCCATGGTG
AGCAAGGGCGAGGAGCTGTTCACCGGGGTGGTGCCCATCCTGGTCGAGCTGGACGGCGACGTAAACGGCC
ACAAGTTCAGCGTGTCCGGCGAGGGCGAGGGCGATGCCACCTACGGCAAGCTGACCCTGAAGTTCATCTG
CACCACCGGCAAGCTGCCCGTGCCCTGGCCCACCCTCGTGACCACCCTGACCTACGGCGTGCAGTGCTTC
AGCCGCTACCCCGACCACATGAAGCAGCACGACTTCTTCAAGTCCGCCATGCCCGAAGGCTACGTCCAGG
AGCGCACCATCTTCTTCAAGGACGACGGCAACTACAAGACCCGCGCCGAGGTGAAGTTCGAGGGCGACAC
CCTGGTGAACCGCATCGAGCTGAAGGGCATCGACTTCAAGGAGGACGGCAACATCCTGGGGCACAAGCTG
GAGTACAACTACAACAGCCACAACGTCTATATCATGGCCGACAAGCAGAAGAACGGCATCAAGGTGAACT
TCAAGATCCGCCACAACATCGAGGACGGCAGCGTGCAGCTCGCCGACCACTACCAGCAGAACACCCCCAT
CGGCGACGGCCCCGTGCTGCTGCCCGACAACCACTACCTGAGCACCCAGTCCGCCCTGAGCAAAGACCCC
AACGAGAAGCGCGATCACATGGTCCTGCTGGAGTTCGTGACCGCCGCCGGGATCACTCTCGGCATGGACG
AGCTGTACAAGTCTAGATAATTCTACCGGGTAGGGGAGGCGCTTTTCCCAAGGCAGTCTGGAGCATGCGC
TTTAGCAGCCCCGCTGGGCACTTGGCGCTACACAAGTGGCCTCTGGCCTCGCACACATTCCACATCCACC
GGTAGGCGCCAACCGGCTCCGTTCTTTGGTGGCCCCTTCGCGCCACCTTCTACTCCTCCCCTAGTCAGGA
AGTTCCCCCCCGCCCCGCAGCTCGCGTCGTGCAGGACGTGACAAATGGAAGTAGCACGTCTCACTAGTCT
CGTGCAGATGGACAGCACCGCTGAGCAATGGAAGCGGGTAGGCCTTTGGGGCAGCGGCCAATAGCAGCTT
TGCTCCTTCGCTTTCTGGGCTCAGAGGCTGGGAAGGGGTGGGTCCGGGGGCGGGCTCAGGGGCGGGCTCA
GGGGCGGGGCGGGCGCCCGAAGGTCCTCCGGAGGCCCGGCATTCTGCACGCTTCAAAAGCGCACGTCTGC
CGCGCTGTTCTCCTCTTCCTCATCTCCGGGCCTTTCGACCTGCAGCCCAAGCTTACCATGACCGAGTACA
AGCCCACGGTGCGCCTCGCCACCCGCGACGACGTCCCCAGGGCCGTACGCACCCTCGCCGCCGCGTTCGC
CGACTACCCCGCCACGCGCCACACCGTCGATCCGGACCGCCACATCGAGCGGGTCACCGAGCTGCAAGAA
CTCTTCCTCACGCGCGTCGGGCTCGACATCGGCAAGGTGTGGGTCGCGGACGACGGCGCCGCGGTGGCGG
TCTGGACCACGCCGGAGAGCGTCGAAGCGGGGGCGGTGTTCGCCGAGATCGGCCCGCGCATGGCCGAGTT
GAGCGGTTCCCGGCTGGCCGCGCAGCAACAGATGGAAGGCCTCCTGGCGCCGCACCGGCCCAAGGAGCCC
GCGTGGTTCCTGGCCACCGTCGGCGTCTCGCCCGACCACCAGGGCAAGGGTCTGGGCAGCGCCGTCGTGC
TCCCCGGAGTGGAGGCGGCCGAGCGCGCCGGGGTGCCCGCCTTCCTGGAGACCTCCGCGCCCCGCAACCT
CCCCTTCTACGAGCGGCTCGGCTTCACCGTCACCGCCGACGTCGAGGTGCCCGAAGGACCGCGCACCTGG
TGCATGACCCGCAAGCCCGGTGCCTGACCGCGTCTGGAACAATCAACCTCTGGATTACAAAATTTGTGAA
AGATTGACTGGTATTCTTAACTATGTTGCTCCTTTTACGCTATGTGGATACGCTGCTTTAATGCCTTTGT
ATCATGCTATTGCTTCCCGTATGGCTTTCATTTTCTCCTCCTTGTATAAATCCTGGTTGCTGTCTCTTTA
TGAGGAGTTGTGGCCCGTTGTCAGGCAACGTGGCGTGGTGTGCACTGTGTTTGCTGACGCAACCCCCACT
GGTTGGGGCATTGCCACCACCTGTCAGCTCCTTTCCGGGACTTTCGCTTTCCCCCTCCCTATTGCCACGG
CGGAACTCATCGCCGCCTGCCTTGCCCGCTGCTGGACAGGGGCTCGGCTGTTGGGCACTGACAATTCCGT
GGTGTTGTCGGGGAAGCTGACGTCCTTTCCATGGCTGCTCGCCTGTGTTGCCACCTGGATTCTGCGCGGG
ACGTCCTTCTGCTACGTCCCTTCGGCCCTCAATCCAGCGGACCTTCCTTCCCGCGGCCTGCTGCCGGCTC
TGCGGCCTCTTCCGCGTCTTCGCCTTCGCCCTCAGACGAGTCGGATCTCCCTTTGGGCCGCCTCCCCGCC
TGGAATTAATTCTGCAGTCGAGACCTAGAAAAACATGGAGCAATCACAAGTAGCAATACAGCAGCTACCA
ATGCTGATTGTGCCTGGCTAGAAGCACAAGAGGAGGAGGAGGTGGGTTTTCCAGTCACACCTCAGGTACC
TTTAAGACCAATGACTTACAAGGCAGCTGTAGATCTTAGCCACTTTTTAAAAGAAAAGAGGGGACTGGAA
GGGCTAATTCACTCCCAACGAAGACAAGATATCCTTGATCTGTGGATCTACCACACACAAGGCTACTTCC
CTGATTAGCAGAACTACACACCAGGGCCAGGGGTCAGATATCCACTGACCTTTGGATGGTGCTACAAGCT
AGTACCAGTTGAGCCAGATAAGGTAGAAGAGGCCAATAAAGGAGAGAACACCAGCTTGTTACACCCTGTG
AGCCTGCATGGGATGGATGACCCGGAGAGAGAAGTGTTAGAGTGGAGGTTTGACAGCCGCCTAGCATTTC
ATCACGTGGCCCGAGAGCTGCATCCGGAGTACTTCAAGAACTGCTGATATCGAGCTTGCTACAAGGGACT
TTCCGCTGGGGACTTTCCAGGGAGGCGTGGCCTGGGCGGGACTGGGGAGTGGCGAGCCCTCAGATCCTGC
ATATAAGCAGCTGCTTTTTGCCTGTACTGGGTCTCTCTGGTTAGACCAGATCTGAGCCTGGGAGCTCTCT
GGCTAACTAGGGAACCCACTGCTTAAGCCTCAATAAAGCTTGCCTTGAGTGCTTCAAGTAGTGTGTGCCC
GTCTGTTGTGTGACTCTGGTAACTAGAGATCCCTCAGACCCTTTTAGTCAGTGTGGAAAATCTCTAGCAG
TAGTAGTTCATGTCATCTTATTATTCAGTATTTATAACTTGCAAAGAAATGAATATCAGAGAGTGAGAGG
CCTTGACATTGCTAGCGTTTTACCGTCGACCTCTAGCTAGAGCTTGGCGTAATCATGGTCATAGCTGTTT
CCTGTGTGAAATTGTTATCCGCTCACAATTCCACACAACATACGAGCCGGAAGCATAAAGTGTAAAGCCT
GGGGTGCCTAATGAGTGAGCTAACTCACATTAATTGCGTTGCGCTCACTGCCCGCTTTCCAGTCGGGAAA
CCTGTCGTGCCAGCTGCATTAATGAATCGGCCAACGCGCGGGGAGAGGCGGTTTGCGTATTGGGCGCTCT
TCCGCTTCCTCGCTCACTGACTCGCTGCGCTCGGTCGTTCGGCTGCGGCGAGCGGTATCAGCTCACTCAA
AGGCGGTAATACGGTTATCCACAGAATCAGGGGATAACGCAGGAAAGAACATGTGAGCAAAAGGCCAGCA
AAAGGCCAGGAACCGTAAAAAGGCCGCGTTGCTGGCGTTTTTCCATAGGCTCCGCCCCCCTGACGAGCAT
CACAAAAATCGACGCTCAAGTCAGAGGTGGCGAAACCCGACAGGACTATAAAGATACCAGGCGTTTCCCC
CTGGAAGCTCCCTCGTGCGCTCTCCTGTTCCGACCCTGCCGCTTACCGGATACCTGTCCGCCTTTCTCCC
TTCGGGAAGCGTGGCGCTTTCTCATAGCTCACGCTGTAGGTATCTCAGTTCGGTGTAGGTCGTTCGCTCC
AAGCTGGGCTGTGTGCACGAACCCCCCGTTCAGCCCGACCGCTGCGCCTTATCCGGTAACTATCGTCTTG
AGTCCAACCCGGTAAGACACGACTTATCGCCACTGGCAGCAGCCACTGGTAACAGGATTAGCAGAGCGAG
GTATGTAGGCGGTGCTACAGAGTTCTTGAAGTGGTGGCCTAACTACGGCTACACTAGAAGAACAGTATTT
GGTATCTGCGCTCTGCTGAAGCCAGTTACCTTCGGAAAAAGAGTTGGTAGCTCTTGATCCGGCAAACAAA
CCACCGCTGGTAGCGGTGGTTTTTTTGTTTGCAAGCAGCAGATTACGCGCAGAAAAAAAGGATCTCAAGA
AGATCCTTTGATCTTTTCTACGGGGTCTGACGCTCAGTGGAACGAAAACTCACGTTAAGGGATTTTGGTC
ATGAGATTATCAAAAAGGATCTTCACCTAGATCCTTTTAAATTAAAAATGAAGTTTTAAATCAATCTAAA
GTATATATGAGTAAACTTGGTCTGACAGTTACCAATGCTTAATCAGTGAGGCACCTATCTCAGCGATCTG
TCTATTTCGTTCATCCATAGTTGCCTGACTCCCCGTCGTGTAGATAACTACGATACGGGAGGGCTTACCA
TCTGGCCCCAGTGCTGCAATGATACCGCGAGACCCACGCTCACCGGCTCCAGATTTATCAGCAATAAACC
AGCCAGCCGGAAGGGCCGAGCGCAGAAGTGGTCCTGCAACTTTATCCGCCTCCATCCAGTCTATTAATTG
TTGCCGGGAAGCTAGAGTAAGTAGTTCGCCAGTTAATAGTTTGCGCAACGTTGTTGCCATTGCTACAGGC
ATCGTGGTGTCACGCTCGTCGTTTGGTATGGCTTCATTCAGCTCCGGTTCCCAACGATCAAGGCGAGTTA
CATGATCCCCCATGTTGTGCAAAAAAGCGGTTAGCTCCTTCGGTCCTCCGATCGTTGTCAGAAGTAAGTT
GGCCGCAGTGTTATCACTCATGGTTATGGCAGCACTGCATAATTCTCTTACTGTCATGCCATCCGTAAGA
TGCTTTTCTGTGACTGGTGAGTACTCAACCAAGTCATTCTGAGAATAGTGTATGCGGCGACCGAGTTGCT
CTTGCCCGGCGTCAATACGGGATAATACCGCGCCACATAGCAGAACTTTAAAAGTGCTCATCATTGGAAA
ACGTTCTTCGGGGCGAAAACTCTCAAGGATCTTACCGCTGTTGAGATCCAGTTCGATGTAACCCACTCGT
GCACCCAACTGATCTTCAGCATCTTTTACTTTCACCAGCGTTTCTGGGTGAGCAAAAACAGGAAGGCAAA
ATGCCGCAAAAAAGGGAATAAGGGCGACACGGAAATGTTGAATACTCATACTCTTCCTTTTTCAATATTA
TTGAAGCATTTATCAGGGTTATTGTCTCATGAGCGGATACATATTTGAATGTATTTAGAAAAATAAACAA
ATAGGGGTTCCGCGCACATTTCCCCGAAAAGTGCCACCTGACGTCGACGGATCGGGAGATCAACTTGTTT
ATTGCAGCTTATAATGGTTACAAATAAAGCAATAGCATCACAAATTTCACAAATAAAGCATTTTTTTCAC
TGCATTCTAGTTGTGGTTTGTCCAAACTCATCAATGTATCTTATCATGTCTGGATCAACTGGATAACTCA
AGCTAACCAAAATCATCCCAAACTTCCCACCCCATACCCTATTACCACTGCCAATTACCTGTGGTTTCAT
TTACTCTAAACCTGTGATTCCTCTGAATTATTTTCATTTTAAAGAAATTGTATTTGTTAAATATGTACTA
CAAACTTAGTAGTT
